Addgene plasmid #228176: SP_F2
Purpose: Plasmid contains the secretion signal peptide sequence of the yeast EXG1 gene for use in Combinatorial Golden Gate Assembly (BsaI restriction sites).
Depositing lab: Joseph Brock. Depositing organization: Australian National University. Publication: High-throughput optimisation of protein secretion in yeast via an engineered biosensor. Cleaver A, Luo R, Smith OB, Murphy L, Schwessinger B, Brock J. Trends Biotechnol. 2025 Apr;43(4):838-867. doi: 10.1016/j.tibtech.2024.11.010. Epub 2024 Dec 13. PubMed 39674781.
Backbone
  Vector backbone: pYTK001
  Backbone manufacturer: John Dueber, Addgene plasmid #65108
  Vector type: Synthetic Biology
Growth in bacteria
  Bacterial resistance: Chloramphenicol, 25 μg/mL
  Growth temperature: 37°C
  Growth strain: DH5alpha
  Copy number: High Copy
Gene/Insert
  Gene/Insert name: sp_P23776_EXG1_YEAST:0-19 (alt name: Uniprot: P23776)
  Species: S. cerevisiae (budding yeast)
  Cloning method: Golden Gate
Terms and licenses: Academic/Nonprofit Terms; Industry Terms: Not Available to Industry
Depositor comments: Signal peptides direct recombinant protein secretion in yeast. Codon optimised for expression in S. cerevisiae. This part is designed for use with components from the MoClo Yeast Toolkit (Lee et al. 2015). This insert is a 3a* component, see Williams et al. 2024 for more detail.
How to cite: SP_F2 was a gift from Joseph Brock (Addgene plasmid # 228176 ; http://n2t.net/addgene:228176 ; RRID:Addgene_228176)
