[The description below was written by a language model from this plasmid's Addgene catalogue record and pLannotate feature annotations shown in this document.]
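Description:
SP_F2 is a small (about 1.7 kb) Golden Gate part plasmid built in the pYTK001 entry vector of the MoClo Yeast Toolkit. It is a storage and donor vector for a single genetic part rather than an expression construct. It is propagated in E. coli from a high-copy ColE1/pUC-type origin and selected with chloramphenicol, with resistance provided by the cat gene under its native promoter. A minimal phage lambda t0 terminator sits at the end of the cat gene, between it and the part. The feature table shows no yeast origin, yeast marker, or promoter for the insert, consistent with its role as a parts plasmid whose contents only become functional after assembly into a transcription unit.

The insert is a short coding fragment corresponding to the N-terminal secretion signal peptide of the S. cerevisiae exo-glucanase EXG1, recorded as residues 0–19 of the protein and codon optimised for budding yeast. According to the record it is flanked by BsaI sites, so that digestion releases the fragment with defined overhangs for ordered ligation. The depositor classifies it as a "3a*" component, a variant of the toolkit's type 3a position, which is the N-terminal segment of a coding sequence. When fused in frame ahead of a protein of interest, the signal peptide directs the recombinant protein into the yeast secretory pathway.

The plasmid is intended for combinatorial Golden Gate assembly, in which alternative signal peptides are combined with other toolkit-compatible parts. The associated work concerns high-throughput optimisation of protein secretion in yeast.
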