Features (pLannotate 1.2.2; 5 found; start..end, strand, type, name):
     11..73      +  CDS            EXG1 (fragment): EXG1_YEAST - Also known as BGL1, SCW6. Experimental evidence at protein level: Swiss-Prot protein existence level 1. Glucanases possibly play a role in cell expansion during growth, in cell-cell fusion during mating, and in spore release during sporulation. This enzyme hydrolyzes both 1,3-beta- and 1,6-beta- linkages and even has beta-glucosidase activity. It could also function biosynthetically as a transglycosylase. From Saccharomyces cerevisiae (strain ATCC 204508 / S288c) (Baker's yeast).
     87..121     -  terminator     lambda t0 terminator: minimal transcription terminator from phage lambda (Scholtissek and Grosse, 1987)
    195..851     -  CDS            cat: CAT_ECOLX - Experimental evidence at protein level: Swiss-Prot protein existence level 1. This enzyme is an effector of chloramphenicol resistance in bacteria. From Escherichia coli. This protein is used as a marker in many commonly used cloning vectors, such as pACYC184.
    852..949     -  promoter       cat promoter: promoter of the E. coli cat gene encoding chloramphenicol acetyltransferase
   1033..1621    +  rep_origin     ori: high-copy-number ColE1/pMB1/pBR322/pUC origin of replication
>Addgene plasmid #228176 | SP_F2 | addgene full sequence | sequence record 452512 | Addgene NGS Result
TCGGTCTCATATGCTATCACTTAAAACGCTACTGTGCACGCTTCTTACTGTCAGTTCTGTCCTTGCGGCC
CCTTGAGACCAGACCAATAAAAAACGCCCGGCGGCAACCGAGCGTTCTGAACAAATCCAGATGGAGTTCT
GAGGTCATTACTGGATCTATCAACAGGAGTCCAAGCGAGCTCGATATCAAATTACGCCCCGCCCTGCCAC
TCATCGCAGTACTGTTGTAATTCATTAAGCATTCTGCCGACATGGAAGCCATCACAAACGGCATGATGAA
CCTGAATCGCCAGCGGCATCAGCACCTTGTCGCCTTGCGTATAATATTTGCCCATGGTGAAAACGGGGGC
GAAGAAGTTGTCCATATTGGCCACGTTTAAATCAAAACTGGTGAAACTCACCCAGGGATTGGCTGAAACG
AAAAACATATTCTCAATAAACCCTTTAGGGAAATAGGCCAGGTTTTCACCGTAACACGCCACATCTTGCG
AATATATGTGTAGAAACTGCCGGAAATCGTCGTGGTATTCACTCCAGAGCGATGAAAACGTTTCAGTTTG
CTCATGGAAAACGGTGTAACAAGGGTGAACACTATCCCATATCACCAGCTCACCGTCTTTCATTGCCATA
CGAAATTCCGGATGAGCATTCATCAGGCGGGCAAGAATGTGAATAAAGGCCGGATAAAACTTGTGCTTAT
TTTTCTTTACGGTCTTTAAAAAGGCCGTAATATCCAGCTGAACGGTCTGGTTATAGGTACATTGAGCAAC
TGACTGAAATGCCTCAAAATGTTCTTTACGATGCCATTGGGATATATCAACGGTGGTATATCCAGTGATT
TTTTTCTCCATTTTAGCTTCCTTAGCTCCTGAAAATCTCGATAACTCAAAAAATACGCCCGGTAGTGATC
TTATTTCATTATGGTGAAAGTTGGAACCTCTTACGTGCCCGATCAATCATGACCAAAATCCCTTAACGTG
AGTTTTCGTTCCACTGAGCGTCAGACCCCGTAGAAAAGATCAAAGGATCTTCTTGAGATCCTTTTTTTCT
GCGCGTAATCTGCTGCTTGCAAACAAAAAAACCACCGCTACCAGCGGTGGTTTGTTTGCCGGATCAAGAG
CTACCAACTCTTTTTCCGAAGGTAACTGGCTTCAGCAGAGCGCAGATACCAAATACTGTTCTTCTAGTGT
AGCCGTAGTTAGGCCACCACTTCAAGAACTCTGTAGCACCGCCTACATACCTCGCTCTGCTAATCCTGTT
ACCAGTGGCTGCTGCCAGTGGCGATAAGTCGTGTCTTACCGGGTTGGACTCAAGACGATAGTTACCGGAT
AAGGCGCAGCGGTCGGGCTGAACGGGGGGTTCGTGCACACAGCCCAGCTTGGAGCGAACGACCTACACCG
AACTGAGATACCTACAGCGTGAGCTATGAGAAAGCGCCACGCTTCCCGAAGGGAGAAAGGCGGACAGGTA
TCCGGTAAGCGGCAGGGTCGGAACAGGAGAGCGCACGAGGGAGCTTCCAGGGGGAAACGCCTGGTATCTT
TATAGTCCTGTCGGGTTTCGCCACCTCTGACTTGAGCGTCGATTTTTGTGATGCTCGTCAGGGGGGCGGA
GCCTATGGAAAAACGCCAGCAACGCGGCCTTTTTACGGTTCCTGGCCTTTTGCTGGCCTTTTGCTCACAT
GTTCTTTCCTGCGTTATCCCCTGATTCTGTGGATAACCGTAG
